>Addgene plasmid #20120 | pESC-leu2d(empty) | addgene full sequence | sequence record 267914 | Addgene NGS Result
TCGCGCGTTTCGGTGATGACGGTGAAAACCTCTGACACATGCAGCTCCCGGAGACGGTCACAGCTTGTCT
GTAAGCGGATGCCGGGAGCAGACAAGCCCGTCAGGGCGCGTCAGCGGGTGTTGGCGGGTGTCGGGGCTGG
CTTAACTATGCGGCATCAGAGCAGATTGTACTGAGAGTGCACCATATCGACTACGTCGTTAAGGCCGTTT
CTGACAGAGTAAAATTCTTGAGGGAACTTTCACCATTATGGGAAATGGTTCAAGAAGGTATTGACTTAAA
CTCCATCAAATGGTCAGGTCATTGAGTGTTTTTTATTTGTTGTATTTTTTTTTTTTTAGAGAAAATCCTC
CAATATATAAATTAGGAATCATAGTTTCATGATTTTCTGTTACACCTAACTTTTTGTGTGGTGCCCTCCT
CCTTGTCAATATTAATGTTAAAGTGCAATTCTTTTTCCTTATCACGTTGAGCCATTAGTATCAATTTGCT
TACCTGTATTCCTTTACATCCTCCTTTTTCTCCTTCTTGATAAATGTATGTAGATTGCGTATATAGTTTC
GTCTACCCTATGAACATATTCCATTTTGTAATTTCGTGTCGTTTCTATTATGAATTTCATTTATAAAGTT
TATGTACAAATATCATAAAAAAAGAGAATCTTTTTAAGCAAGGATTTTCTTAACTTCTTCGGCGACAGCA
TCACCGACTTCGGTGGTACTGTTGGAACCACCTAAATCACCAGTTCTGATACCTGCATCCAAAACCTTTT
TAACTGCATCTTCAATGGCCTTACCTTCTTCAGGCAAGTTCAATGACAATTTCAACATCATTGCAGCAGA
CAAGATAGTGGCGATAGGGTTGACCTTATTCTTTGGCAAATCTGGAGCAGAACCGTGGCATGGTTCGTAC
AAACCAAATGCGGTGTTCTTGTCTGGCAAAGAGGCCAAGGACGCAGATGGCAACAAACCCAAGGAACCTG
GGATAACGGAGGCTTCATCGGAGATGATATCACCAAACATGTTGCTGGTGATTATAATACCATTTAGGTG
GGTTGGGTTCTTAACTAGGATCATGGCGGCAGAATCAATCAATTGATGTTGAACCTTCAATGTAGGGAAT
TCGTTCTTGATGGTTTCCTCCACAGTTTTTCTCCATAATCTTGAAGAGGCCAAAACATTAGCTTTATCCA
AGGACCAAATAGGCAATGGTGGCTCATGTTGTAGGGCCATGAAAGCGGCCATTCTTGTGATTCTTTGCAC
TTCTGGAACGGTGTATTGTTCACTATCCCAAGCGACACCATCACCATCGTCTTCCTTTCTCTTACCAAAG
TAAATACCTCCCACTAATTCTCTGACAACAACGAAGTCAGTACCTTTAGCAAATTGTGGCTTGATTGGAG
ATAAGTCTAAAAGAGAGTCGGATGCAAAGTTACATGGTCTTAAGTTGGCGTACAATTGAAGTTCTTTACG
GATTTTTAGTAAACCTTGTTCAGGTCTAACACTACCGGTACCCCATTTAGGACCACCCACAGCACCTAAC
AAAACGGCATCAGCCTTCTTGGAGGCTTCCAGCGCCTCATCTGGAAGTGGAACACCTGTAGCATCGATAG
CAGCACCACCAATTAAATGATTTTCGAAATCGAACTTGACATTGGAACGAACATCAGAAATAGCTTTAAG
AACCTTAATGGCTTCGGCTGTGATTTCTTGACCAACGTGGTCACCTGGCAAAACGACGATCTTCTTAGGG
GCAGACATTACAATGGTATATCCTTGAAATATATATAAAAAAAGGCGCCTTAGACCGCTCGGCCAAACAA
CCAATTACTTGTTGAGAAATAGAGTATAATTATCCTATAAATATAACGTTTTTGAACACACATGAACAAG
GAAGTACAGGACAATTGATTTTGAAGAGAATGTGGATTTTGATGTAATTGTTGGGATTCCATTTTTAATA
AGGCAATAATATTAGGTATGTAGATATACTAGAAGTTCTCCTCGACCGGTCGATATGCGGTGTGAAATAC
CGCACAGATGCGTAAGGAGAAAATACCGCATCAGGAAATTGTAAGCGTTAATATTTTGTTAAAATTCGCG
TTAAATTTTTGTTAAATCAGCTCATTTTTTAACCAATAGGCCGAAATCGGCAAAATCCCTTATAAATCAA
AAGAATAGACCGAGATAGGGT
[37 nt withheld, positions 2192-2228]
AAAGAACGTGGACTCCAACGTCAAAGG
[49 nt withheld, positions 2256-2304]
T
[91 nt withheld, positions 2306-2396]
G
[124 nt withheld, positions 2398-2521]
CCATTCGCCATTCAGGCTGCGCAACTGTTGGGAAGGGCGATCGGTGCGGGCCTCTTCGCTATTACGCCAG
CTGAATTGGAGCGACCTCATGCTATACCTGAGAAAGCAACCTGACCTACAGGAAAGAGTTACTCAAGAAT
AAGAATTTTCGTTTTAAAACCTAAGAGTCACTTTAAAATTTGTATACACTTATTTTTTTTATAACTTATT
TAATAATAAAAATCATAAATCATAAGAAATTCGCTTATTTAGAAGTGTCAACAACGTATCTACCAACGAT
TTGACCCTTTTCCATCTTTTCGTAAATTTCTGGCAAGGTAGACAAGCCGACAACCTTGATTGGAGACTTG
ACCAAACCTCTGGCGAAGAATTGTTAATTAAGAGCTCAGATCTTATCGTCGTCATCCTTGTAATCCATCG
ATACTAGTGCGGCCGCCCTTTAGTGAGGGTTGAATTCGAATTTTCAAAAATTCTTACTTTTTTTTTGGAT
GGACGCAAAGAAGTTTAATAATCATATTACATGGCATTACCACCATATACATATCCATATACATATCCAT
ATCTAATCTTACTTATATGTTGTGGAAATGTAAAGAGCCCCATTATCTTAGCCTAAAAAAACCTTCTCTT
TGGAACTTTCAGTAATACGCTTAACTGCTCATTGCTATATTGAAGTACGGATTAGAAGCCGCCGAGCGGG
TGACAGCCCTCCGAAGGAAGACTCTCCTCCGTGCGTCCTCGTCTTCACCGGTCGCGTTCCTGAAACGCAG
ATGTGCCTCGCGCCGCACTGCTCCGAACAATAAAGATTCTACAATACTAGCTTTTATGGTTATGAAGAGG
AAAAATTGGCAGTAACCTGGCCCCACAAACCTTCAAATGAACGAATCAAATTAACAACCATAGGATGATA
ATGCGATTAGTTTTTTAGCCTTATTTCTGGGGTAATTAATCAGCGAAGCGATGATTTTTGATCTATTAAC
AGATATATAAATGCAAAAACTGCATAACCACTTTAACTAATACTTTCAACATTTTCGGTTTGTATTACTT
CTTATTCAAATGTAATAAAAGTATCAACAAAAAATTGTTAATATACCTCTATACTTTAACGTCAAGGAGA
AAAAACCCCGGATCCGTAATACGACTCACTATAGGGCCCGGGCGTCGACATGGAACAGAAGTTGATTTCC
GAAGAAGACCTCGAGTAAGCTTGGTACCGCGGCTAGCTAAGATCCGCTCTAACCGAAAAGGAAGGAGTTA
GACAACCTGAAGTCTAGGTCCCTATTTATTTTTTTATAGTTATGTTAGTATTAAGAACGTTATTTATATT
TCAAATTTTTCTTTTTTTTCTGTACAGACGCGTGTACGCATGTAACATTATACTGAAAACCTTGCTTGAG
AAGGTTTTGGGACGCTCGAAGATCCAGCTGCATTAATGAATCGGCCAACGCGCGGGGAGAGGCGGTTTGC
GTATTGGGCGCTCTTCCGCTTCCTCGCTCACTGACTCGCTGCGCTCGGTCGTTCGGCTGCGGCGAGCGGT
ATCAGCTCACTCAAAGGCGGTAATACGGTTATCCACAGAATCAGGGGATAACGCAGGAAAGAACATGTGA
GCAAAAGGCCAGCAAAAGGCCAGGAACCGTAAAAAGGCCGCGTTGCTGGCGTTTTTCCATAGGCTCCGCC
CCCCTGACGAGCATCACAAAAATCGACGCTCAAGTCAGAGGTGGCGAAACCCGACAGGACTATAAAGATA
CCAGGCGTTTCCCCCTGGAAGCTCCCTCGTGCGCTCTCCTGTTCCGACCCTGCCGCTTACCGGATACCTG
TCCGCCTTTCTCCCTTCGGGAAGCGTGGCGCTTTCTCATAGCTCACGCTGTAGGTATCTCAGTTCGGTGT
AGGTCGTTCGCTCCAAGCTGGGCTGTGTGCACGAACCCCCCGTTCAGCCCGACCGCTGCGCCTTATCCGG
TAACTATCGTCTTGAGTCCAACCCGGTAAGACACGACTTATCGCCACTGGCAGCAGCCACTGGTAACAGG
ATTAGCAGAGCGAGGTATGTAGGCGGTGCTACAGAGTTCTTGAAGTGGTGGCCTAACTACGGCTACACTA
GAAGAACAGTATTTGGTATCTGCGCTCTGCTGAAGCCAGTTACCTTCGGAAAAAGAGTTGGTAGCTCTTG
ATCCGGCAAACAAACCACCGCTGGTAGCGGTGGTTTTTTTGTTTGCAAGCAGCAGATTACGCGCAGAAAA
AAAGGATCTCAAGAAGATCCTTTGATCTTTTCTACGGGGTCTGACGCTCAGTGGAACGAAAACTCACGTT
AAGGGATTTTGGTCATGAGATTATCAAAAAGGATCTTCACCTAGATCCTTTTAAATTAAAAATGAAGTTT
TAAATCAATCTAAAGTATATATGAGTAAACTTGGTCTGACAGTTACCAATGCTTAATCAGTGAGGCACCT
ATCTCAGCGATCTGTCTATTTCGTTCATCCATAGTTGCCTGACTCCCCGTCGTGTAGATAACTACGATAC
GGGAGGGCTTACCATCTGGCCCCAGTGCTGCAATGATACCGCGAGACCCACGCTCACCGGCTCCAGATTT
ATCAGCAATAAACCAGCCAGCCGGAAGGGCCGAGCGCAGAAGTGGTCCTGCAACTTTATCCGCCTCCATC
CAGTCTATTAATTGTTGCCGGGAAGCTAGAGTAAGTAGTTCGCCAGTTAATAGTTTGCGCAACGTTGTTG
CCATTGCTACAGGCATCGTGGTGTCACGCTCGTCGTTTGGTATGGCTTCATTCAGCTCCGGTTCCCAACG
ATCAAGGCGAGTTACATGATCCCCCATGTTGTGCAAAAAAGCGGTTAGCTCCTTCGGTCCTCCGATCGTT
GTCAGAAGTAAGTTGGCCGCAGTGTTATCACTCATGGTTATGGCAGCACTGCATAATTCTCTTACTGTCA
TGCCATCCGTAAGATGCTTTTCTGTGACTGGTGAGTACTCAACCAAGTCATTCTGAGAATAGTGTATGCG
GCGACCGAGTTGCTCTTGCCCGGCGTCAATACGGGATAATACCGCGCCACATAGCAGAACTTTAAAAGTG
CTCATCATTGGAAAACGTTCTTCGGGGCGAAAACTCTCAAGGATCTTACCGCTGTTGAGATCCAGTTCGA
TGTAACCCACTCGTGCACCCAACTGATCTTCAGCATCTTTTACTTTCACCAGCGTTTCTGGGTGAGCAAA
AACAGGAAGGCAAAATGCCGCAAAAAAGGGAATAAGGGCGACACGGAAATGTTGAATACTCATACTCTTC
CTTTTTCAATATTATTGAAGCATTTATCAGGGTTATTGTCTCATGAGCGGATACATATTTGAATGTATTT
AGAAAAATAAACAAATAGGGGTTCCGCGCACATTTCCCCGAAAAGTGCCACCTGAACGAAGCATCTGTGC
TTCATTTTGTAGAACAAAAATGCAACGCGAGAGCGCTAATTTTTCAAACAAAGAATCTGAGCTGCATTTT
TACAGAACAGAAATGCAACGCGAAAGCGCTATTTTACCAACGAAGAATCTGTGCTTCATTTTTGTAAAAC
AAAAATGCAACGCGAGAGCGCTAATTTTTCAAACAAAGAATCTGAGCTGCATTTTTACAGAACAGAAATG
CAACGCGAGAGCGCTATTTTACCAACAAAGAATCTATACTTCTTTTTTGTTCTACAAAAATGCATCCCGA
GAGCGCTATTTTTCTAACAAAGCATCTTAGATTACTTTTTTTCTCCTTTGTGCGCTCTATAATGCAGTCT
CTTGATAACTTTTTGCACTGTAGGTCCGTTAAGGTTAGAAGAAGGCTACTTTGGTGTCTATTTTCTCTTC
CATAAAAAAAGCCTGACTCCACTTCCCGCGTTTACTGATTACTAGCGAAGCTGCGGGTGCATTTTTTCAA
GATAAAGGCATCCCCGATTATATTCTATACCGATGTGGATTGCGCATACTTTGTGAACAGAAAGTGATAG
CGTTGATGATTCTTCATTGGTCAGAAAATTATGAACGGTTTCTTCTATTTTGTCTCTATATACTACGTAT
AGGAAATGTTTACATTTTCGTATTGTTTTCGATTCACTCTATGAATAGTTCTTACTACAATTTTTTTGTC
TAAAGAGTAATACTAGAGATAAACATAAAAAATGTAGAGGTCGAGTTTAGATGCAAGTTCAAGGAGCGAA
AGGTGGATGGGTAGGTTATATAGGGATATAGCACAGAGATATATAGCAAAGAGATACTTTTGAGCAATGT
TTGTGGAAGCGGTATTCGCAATATTTTAGTAGCTCGTTACAGTCCGGTGCGTTTTTGGTTTTTTGAAAGT
GCGTCTTCAGAGCGCTTTTGGTTTTCAAAAGCGCTCTGAAGTTCCTATACTTTCTAGAGAATAGGAACTT
CGGAATAGGAACTTCAAAGCGTTTCCGAAAACGAGCGCTTCCGAAAATGCAACGCGAGCTGCGCACATAC
AGCTCACTGTTCACGTCGCACCTATATCTGCGTGTTGCCTGTATATATATATACATGAGAAGAACGGCAT
AGTGCGTGTTTATGCTTAAATGCGTACTTATATGCGTCTATTTATGTAGGATGAAAGGTAGTCTAGTACC
TCCTGTGATATTATCCCATTCCATGCGGGGTATCGTATGCTTCCTTCAGCACTACCCTTTAGCTGTTCTA
TATGCTGCCACTCCTCAATTGGATTAGTCTCATCCTTCAATGCTATCATTTCCTTTGATATTGGATCATA
CTAAGAAACCATTATTATCATGACATTAACCTATAAAAATAGGCGTATCACGAGGCCCTTTCGTC
Features (pLannotate 1.2.2; 20 found; start..end, strand, type, name):
    137..187     +  misc_feature   bom (fragment): basis of mobility region from pBR322
    186..302     +  CDS            NFS1 (fragment): NFS1_YEAST - Also known as SPL1 From Saccharomyces cerevisiae (strain ATCC 204508 / S288c) (Baker's yeast).
    664..1758    -  CDS            LEU2: 3-isopropylmalate dehydrogenase, required for leucine biosynthesis; S. cerevisiae LEU2; yeast auxotrophic marker
   1762..1787    -  promoter       LEU2 promoter (fragment): S. cerevisiae LEU2
   1905..1982    -  CDS            YO192_YEAST (fragment): Experimental evidence at protein level: Swiss-Prot protein existence level 1. From Saccharomyces cerevisiae (strain ATCC 204508 / S288c) (Baker's yeast).
   2013..2065    +  misc_feature   bom (fragment): basis of mobility region from pBR322
   2093..2521    -  rep_origin     f1 ori (sequence partly withheld): f1 bacteriophage origin of replication; arrow indicates direction of (+) strand synthesis
   2525..2594    -  CDS            lacZα (fragment): LacZα fragment of β-galactosidase; lacZ fragment
   2600..2765    -  terminator     ADH1 terminator: S. cerevisiae ADH1; transcription terminator for the S. cerevisiae alcohol dehydrogenase 1 (ADH1) gene
   2769..2891    -  CDS            ADH1 (fragment): ADH1_YEAST - Also known as ADC1. Experimental evidence at protein level: Swiss-Prot protein existence level 1. This isozyme preferentially catalyzes the conversion of primary unbranched alcohols to their corresponding aldehydes. Also shows activity toward secondary alcohols. From Saccharomyces cerevisiae (strain ATCC 204508 / S288c) (Baker's yeast).
   2910..2936    -  CDS            3xFLAG (fragment): three tandem FLAG® epitope tags
   2983..3647    +  promoter       GAL1,10 promoter: GAL1 and GAL10 genes of S. cerevisiae; divergent inducible promoter, regulated by Gal4
   3658..3676    +  promoter       T7 promoter: promoter for bacteriophage T7 RNA polymerase
   3753..3942    +  terminator     CYC1 terminator: S. cerevisiae CYC1; transcription terminator for CYC1
   3945..4002    -  CDS            lacI (fragment): lac repressor; lacI; The lac repressor binds to the lac operator to inhibit transcription in E. coli. This inhibition can be relieved by adding lactose or isopropyl-β-D-thiogalactopyranoside (IPTG).
   4185..4773    -  rep_origin     ori: high-copy-number ColE1/pMB1/pBR322/pUC origin of replication
   4944..5804    -  CDS            AmpR: β-lactamase; bla; confers resistance to ampicillin, carbenicillin, and related antibiotics
   5805..5909    -  promoter       AmpR promoter: bla
   5936..7278    -  rep_origin     2μ ori: yeast 2μ plasmid origin of replication
   7346..35      +  CDS            rop (fragment) (across the origin): Rop protein, which maintains plasmids at low copy number; rop
