[The description below was written by a language model from this plasmid's Addgene catalogue record and pLannotate feature annotations shown in this document.]
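Description:
pESC-leu2d(empty) is an empty yeast expression backbone derived from the Stratagene pESC-leu2 vector and intended for galactose-inducible expression of one or two genes in Saccharomyces cerevisiae. It is an E. coli/yeast shuttle plasmid of about 7.3 kb. In bacteria it replicates from a high-copy ColE1/pUC-type origin and is selected with ampicillin through the AmpR β-lactamase gene and its promoter. An f1 origin is also present, which allows single-stranded DNA production. In yeast it is maintained episomally through the 2μ origin and selected by leucine prototrophy through the LEU2 marker.

The annotation detects the full LEU2 coding sequence but only a very short fragment of the LEU2 promoter. This fits the "leu2d" name, which conventionally denotes a promoter-truncated, weakly expressed LEU2 allele. Such an allele forces cells to hold the plasmid at elevated copy number in medium lacking leucine, although the record itself does not explain the modification.

The expression region centres on the divergent GAL1,10 promoter, which is regulated by Gal4 and drives transcription in both directions. One side leads toward the ADH1 terminator, with a FLAG-type epitope fragment annotated next to that cloning site. The other side leads through a T7 promoter to the CYC1 terminator. No insert is present, and genes are added by restriction cloning. The short fragments annotated as bom, rop, lacZα, lacI, NFS1 and other yeast coding sequences appear to be backbone remnants or flanking genomic DNA rather than functional elements. The vector is catalogued for yeast expression and synthetic biology. It comes from work on engineering yeast to produce artemisinic acid, where high-copy inducible expression of pathway genes would be useful.
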