Addgene plasmid #20120: pESC-leu2d(empty)
Purpose: (Empty Backbone)
Depositing lab: Jay Keasling. Depositing organization: University of California, Berkeley. Publication: Production of the antimalarial drug precursor artemisinic acid in engineered yeast. Ro DK, Paradise EM, Ouellet M, Fisher KJ, Newman KL, Ndungu JM, Ho KA, Eachus RA, Ham TS, Kirby J, Chang MC, Withers ST, Shiba Y, Sarpong R, Keasling JD. Nature. 2006 Apr 13. 440(7086):940-3. 10.1038/nature04640 PubMed 16612385.
Backbone
  Vector backbone: pESC-leu2
  Backbone manufacturer: stratagene
  Vector type: Yeast Expression, Synthetic Biology
Growth in bacteria
  Bacterial resistance: Ampicillin, 100 μg/mL
  Growth temperature: 37°C
  Growth strain: DH5alpha
  Copy number: Unknown
Gene/Insert
  Gene/Insert name: None
  Cloning method: Restriction Enzyme
  Sequencing primers: 5′ n/a
Terms and licenses: Academic/Nonprofit Terms; Industry Terms: Not Available to Industry
How to cite: pESC-leu2d(empty) was a gift from Jay Keasling (Addgene plasmid # 20120 ; http://n2t.net/addgene:20120 ; RRID:Addgene_20120)
