>Addgene plasmid #20120 | pESC-leu2d(empty) | addgene partial sequence | sequence record 25832 | 20120 with Gal1-primer
ACCGGACGTATCGACTCACTATAGGGCCCGGGCGTCGACATGGAACAGAAGTTGATTTCCGAAGAAGACC
TCGAGTAAGCTTGGTACCGCGGCTAGCTAAGATCCGCTCTAACCGAAAAGGAAGGAGTTAGACAACCTGA
AGTCTAGGTCCCTATTTATTTTTTTATAGTTATGTTAGTATTAAGAACGTTATTTATATTTCAAATTTTT
CTTTTTTTTCTGTACAGACGCGTGTACGCATGTAACATTATACTGAAAACCTTGCTTGAGAAGGTTTTGG
GACGCTCGAAGATCCAGCTGCATTAATGAATCGGCCAACGCGCGGGGAGAGGCGGTTTGCGTATTGGGCG
CTCTTCCGCTTCCTCGCTCACTGACTCGCTGCGCTCGGTCGTTCGGCTGCGGCGAGCGGTATCAGCTCAC
TCAAAGGCGGTAATACGGTTATCCACAGAATCAGGGGATAACGCAGGAAAGAACATGTGAGCAAAAGGCC
AGCAAAAGGCCAGGAACCGTAAAAAGGCCGCGTTGCTGGCGTTTTTCCATAGGCTCCGCCCCCCTGACGA
GCATCACAAAAATCGACGCTCAAGTCAGAGGTGGCGAAACCCGACAGGACTATAAAGATACCAGGCGTTT
CCCCCTGGAAGCTCCCTCGTGC
