>Addgene plasmid #20120 | pESC-leu2d(empty) | addgene partial sequence | sequence record 101323 | pRSII-F1 5'-CGGCATCAGAGCAGATTGTAC-3'
GACTACGTCGTTAAGGCCGTTTCTGACAGAGTAAAATTCTTGAGGGAACTTTCACCATTATGGGAAATGG
TTCAAGAAGGTATTGACTTAAACTCCATCAAATGGTCAGGTCATTGAGTGTTTTTTATTTGTTGTATTTT
TTTTTTTTTAGAGAAAATCCTCCAATATATAAATTAGGAATCATAGTTTCATGATTTTCTGTTACACCTA
ACTTTTTGTGTGGTGCCCTCCTCCTTGTCAATATTAATGTTAAAGTGCAATTCTTTTTCCTTATCACGTT
GAGCCATTAGTATCAATTTGCTTACCTGTATTCCTTTACATCCTCCTTTTTCTCCTTCTTGATAAATGTA
TGTAGATTGCGTATATAGTTTCGTCTACCCTATGAACATATTCCATTTTGTAATTTCGTGTCGTTTCTAT
TATGAATTTCATTTATAAAGTTTATGTACAAATATCATAAAAAAAGAGAATCTTTTTAAGCAAGGATTTT
CTTAACTTCTTCGGCGACAGCATCACCGACTTCGGTGGTACTGTTGGAACCACCTAAATCACCAGTTCTG
ATACCTGCATCCAAAACCTTTTTAACTGCATCTTCAATGGCCTTACCTTCTTCAGGCAAGTTCAATGACA
ATTTCAACATCATTGCAGCAGACAAGATAGTGGCGATAGGGTTGACCTTATTCTTTGGCAAATCTGGAGC
AGAACCGTGGCATGGTTCGTACAAACCAAATGCGGTGTTCTTGTCTGGCAAAGAGGCCAAGGACGCAGAT
GGCAACAAACCCAAGGAACCTGGGATAACGGAGGCTTCATCGGAGATGATATCACCAAACATGTTGCTGG
TGATTATAATACCATTTAGGTGGGTTGGGTTCTTAACTAGGATCATGGCGGCAGAATCAATCAATTGATG
TTGAACCTTCAATGTAGGGAATTCGTTCTTGATGGTTTCCTCCACAGTTTT
